Addgene plasmid #236951: HaloTag-PP1Cg Fusion Vector
Purpose: Express HaloTag(R)-PP1Cg Fusion Protein in Mammalian Cells under a CMV promoter
Depositing lab: Promega Corporation.
Backbone
  Vector backbone: pFN28K HaloTag(R) CMV-neo Flexi(R) Vector
  Vector type: Mammalian Expression
  Selectable markers: Neomycin (select with G418)
Growth in bacteria
  Bacterial resistance: Kanamycin, 50 μg/mL
  Growth temperature: 37°C
  Growth strain: DH5alpha
  Copy number: High Copy
Gene/Insert
  Gene/Insert name: PP1Cg
  Species: H. sapiens (human)
  Mutation: None
  Entrez Gene: PPP1CC (a.k.a. PP-1G, PP1C, PPP1G)
  Promoter: CMV
  Tag / fusion protein: HaloTag (R) (N terminal on backbone)
  Cloning method: Other
Terms and licenses: Academic/Nonprofit Terms; Industry Terms
How to cite: HaloTag-PP1Cg Fusion Vector was a gift from Promega Corporation (Addgene plasmid # 236951 ; http://n2t.net/addgene:236951 ; RRID:Addgene_236951)
