[The description below was written by a language model from this plasmid's Addgene catalogue record and pLannotate feature annotations shown in this document.]
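Description:
HaloTag-PP1Cg Fusion Vector is a mammalian expression plasmid of about 6.1 kb built on the pFN28K HaloTag CMV-neo Flexi backbone. It is designed to produce the human protein phosphatase 1 catalytic subunit gamma (PPP1CC, wild type with no recorded mutations) as an N-terminal HaloTag fusion. In bacteria it replicates from a high-copy ColE1/pUC-type origin, and a ColE1 cer site helps keep the plasmid monomeric. A single neo (nptII) gene serves both hosts: it sits downstream of tandem SV40 early and bacterial EM7 promoters and is followed by a synthetic poly(A) signal. This arrangement confers kanamycin resistance in E. coli and G418 resistance in mammalian cells, which allows selection of stable lines.

The expression cassette is driven by the CMV immediate-early enhancer and promoter, followed by a chimeric β-globin/immunoglobulin intron that generally improves transcript processing and expression. A T7 promoter lies just upstream of the coding region and could support T7 polymerase-driven transcription, with a partial T7 terminator annotated downstream. The open reading frame encodes HaloTag, a modified bacterial dehalogenase that bonds covalently to chloroalkane ligands. It is joined to the PPP1CC coding sequence through a TEV protease site, so the phosphatase can be cleaved from the tag. An SV40 poly(A) signal is annotated after the insert. Several short fragment annotations (SET1, large T antigen, M13 ori, bom, tnpA) are probably backbone remnants or incidental matches rather than functional parts.

The record states only that the plasmid is for expressing the fusion in mammalian cells. HaloTag fusions in general are used for fluorescent ligand labelling and imaging, covalent capture on resin, and pull-down of interacting partners such as PP1 regulatory subunits.
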