Features (pLannotate 1.2.2; 21 found; start..end, strand, type, name):
    140..517     +  enhancer       CMV enhancer: human cytomegalovirus immediate early enhancer
    519..718     +  promoter       CMV promoter: human cytomegalovirus (CMV) immediate early promoter
    857..989     +  intron         chimeric intron: chimera between introns from human β-globin and immunoglobulin heavy chain genes
   1033..1051    +  promoter       T7 promoter: promoter for bacteriophage T7 RNA polymerase
   1067..1957    +  CDS            HaloTag®: modified bacterial dehalogenase that forms covalent bonds with chloroalkane derivatives
   1970..1990    +  CDS            TEV site: tobacco etch virus (TEV) protease recognition and cleavage site
   2006..2974    +  CDS            PPP1CC: PP1G_HUMAN - Experimental evidence at protein level: Swiss-Prot protein existence level 1. Protein phosphatase that associates with over 200 regulatory proteins to form highly specific holoenzymes which dephosphorylate hundreds of biological targets. Protein phosphatase 1 (PP1) is essential for cell division, and participates in the regulation of glycogen metabolism, muscle contractility and protein synthesis. Dephosphorylates RPS6KB1. Involved in regulation of ionic conductances and long-term synaptic plasticity. May play an important role in dephosphorylating substrates such as the postsynap
   2983..3038    +  misc_feature   MCS: pUC18/19 multiple cloning site
   3045..3094    +  CDS            SET1 (fragment): solubility-enhancement tag derived from T7 phage gene 10B
   3102..3121    +  terminator     T7 terminator (fragment): transcription terminator for bacteriophage T7 RNA polymerase
   3143..3264    -  polyA_signal   SV40 poly(A) signal: SV40 polyadenylation signal
   3287..3355    -  CDS            large T antigen (fragment): large T antigen from SV40 (simian virus 40)
   3360..3392    +  rep_origin     M13 ori (fragment): M13 bacteriophage origin of replication; arrow indicates direction of (+) strand synthesis
   3393..3444    -  misc_feature   bom (fragment): basis of mobility region from pBR322
   3509..3866    +  promoter       SV40 promoter: SV40 enhancer and early promoter
   3881..3928    +  promoter       EM7 promoter: synthetic bacterial promoter&nbsp
   3960..4751    +  CDS            neo: KKA2_KLEPN - Also known as kan, nptII. Experimental evidence at protein level: Swiss-Prot protein existence level 1. Resistance to kanamycin, neomycin, paromomycin, ribostamycin, butirosin and gentamicin B. From Klebsiella pneumoniae.
   4818..4866    +  polyA_signal   poly(A) signal: synthetic polyadenylation signal
   4887..4976    -  CDS            tnpA (fragment): TN5P_ECOLX - Also known as tnp. Experimental evidence at protein level: Swiss-Prot protein existence level 1. Mediates transposition of transposon Tn5 by a 'cut and paste' mechanism. First, the monomeric transposase binds the 19 bp inverted DNA repeats flanking the transposon. Then, dimerization of the DNA- bound transposase creates a synaptic DNA complex. After nicking of the first DNA strand, excision of the transposon proceeds through a series of intermediates. The transposase then mediates the insertion of the transposon at a new site by strand transfer. The activity of the wild- type tran
   5105..5693    -  rep_origin     ori: high-copy-number ColE1/pMB1/pBR322/pUC origin of replication
   5809..6092    +  misc_feature   cer region: ColE1-derived recombination site that helps to maintain plasmids as monomers
>Addgene plasmid #236951 | HaloTag-PP1Cg Fusion Vector | addgene full sequence | sequence record 473360 | Addgene NGS Result
TCAATATTGGCCATTAGCCATATTATTCATTGGTTATATAGCATAAATCAATATTGGCTATTGGCCATTG
CATACGTTGTATCTATATCATAATATGTACATTTATATTGGCTCATGTCCAATATGACCGCCATGTTGGC
ATTGATTATTGACTAGTTATTAATAGTAATCAATTACGGGGTCATTAGTTCATAGCCCATATATGGAGTT
CCGCGTTACATAACTTACGGTAAATGGCCCGCCTGGCTGACCGCCCAACGACCCCCGCCCATTGACGTCA
ATAATGACGTATGTTCCCATAGTAACGCCAATAGGGACTTTCCATTGACGTCAATGGGTGGAGTATTTAC
GGTAAACTGCCCACTTGGCAGTACATCAAGTGTATCATATGCCAAGTCCGCCCCCTATTGACGTCAATGA
CGGTAAATGGCCCGCCTGGCATTATGCCCAGTACATGACCTTACGGGACTTTCCTACTTGGCAGTACATC
TACGTATTAGTCATCGCTATTACCATGGTGATGCGGTTTTGGCAGTACACCAATGGGCGTGGATAGCGGT
TTGACTCACGGGGATTTCCAAGTCTCCACCCCATTGACGTCAATGGGAGTTTGTTTTGGCACCAAAATCA
ACGGGACTTTCCAAAATGTCGTAATAACCCCGCCCCGTTGACGCAAATGGGCGGTAGGCGTGTACGGTGG
GAGGTCTATATAAGCAGAGCTGGTTTAGTGAACCGTCAGATCACTAGAAGCTTTATTGCGGTAGTTTATC
ACAGTTAAATTGCTAACGCAGTCAGTGCTTCTGACACAACAGTCTCGAACTTAAGCTGCAGAAGTTGGTC
GTGAGGCACTGGGCAGGTAAGTATCAAGGTTACAAGACAGGTTTAAGGAGACCAATAGAAACTGGGCTTG
TCGAGACAGAGAAGACTCTTGCGTTTCTGATAGGCACCTATTGGTCTTACTGACATCCACTTTGCCTTTC
TCTCCACAGGTGTCCACTCCCAGTTCAATTACAGCTCTTAAGGCTAGAGTATTAATACGACTCACTATAG
GGCTAGCAAAGCCACCATGGCAGAAATCGGTACTGGCTTTCCATTCGACCCCCATTATGTGGAAGTCCTG
GGCGAGCGCATGCACTACGTCGATGTTGGTCCGCGCGATGGCACCCCTGTGCTGTTCCTGCACGGTAACC
CGACCTCCTCCTACGTGTGGCGCAACATCATCCCGCATGTTGCACCGACCCATCGCTGCATTGCTCCAGA
CCTGATCGGTATGGGCAAATCCGACAAACCAGACCTGGGTTATTTCTTCGACGACCACGTCCGCTTCATG
GATGCCTTCATCGAAGCCCTGGGTCTGGAAGAGGTCGTCCTGGTCATTCACGACTGGGGCTCCGCTCTGG
GTTTCCACTGGGCCAAGCGCAATCCAGAGCGCGTCAAAGGTATTGCATTTATGGAGTTCATCCGCCCTAT
CCCGACCTGGGACGAATGGCCAGAATTTGCCCGCGAGACCTTCCAGGCCTTCCGCACCACCGACGTCGGC
CGCAAGCTGATCATCGATCAGAACGTTTTTATCGAGGGTACGCTGCCGATGGGTGTCGTCCGCCCGCTGA
CTGAAGTCGAGATGGACCATTACCGCGAGCCGTTCCTGAATCCTGTTGACCGCGAGCCACTGTGGCGCTT
CCCAAACGAGCTGCCAATCGCCGGTGAGCCAGCGAACATCGTCGCGCTGGTCGAAGAATACATGGACTGG
CTGCACCAGTCCCCTGTCCCGAAGCTGCTGTTCTGGGGCACCCCAGGCGTTCTGATCCCACCGGCCGAAG
CCGCTCGCCTGGCCAAAAGCCTGCCTAACTGCAAGGCTGTGGACATCGGCCCGGGTCTGAATCTGCTGCA
AGAAGACAACCCGGACCTGATCGGCAGCGAGATCGCGCGCTGGCTGTCGACGCTCGAGATTTCCGGCGAG
CCAACCACTGAGGATCTGTACTTTCAGAGCGATAACGCGATCGCCATGGCGGATTTAGATAAACTCAACA
TCGACAGCATTATCCAACGGCTGCTGGAAGTGAGAGGGTCCAAGCCTGGTAAGAATGTCCAGCTTCAGGA
GAATGAAATCAGAGGACTGTGCTTAAAGTCTCGTGAAATCTTTCTCAGTCAGCCTATCCTACTAGAACTT
GAAGCACCACTCAAAATATGTGGTGACATCCATGGACAATACTATGATTTGCTGCGACTTTTTGAGTACG
GTGGTTTCCCACCAGAAAGCAACTACCTGTTTCTTGGGGACTATGTGGACAGGGGAAAGCAGTCATTGGA
GACGATCTGCCTCTTACTGGCCTACAAAATAAAATATCCTGAGAATTTTTTTCTTCTCAGAGGGAACCAT
GAATGTGCCAGCATCAACAGAATTTATGGATTTTATGATGAATGTAAAAGAAGATACAACATTAAACTAT
GGAAAACTTTCACAGACTGTTTTAACTGTTTACCGATAGCAGCCATCGTGGATGAGAAGATATTCTGCTG
TCATGGAGGTTTATCACCAGATCTTCAATCTATGGAGCAGATTCGGCGAATTATGCGACCAACTGATGTA
CCAGATCAAGGTCTTCTTTGTGATCTTTTGTGGTCTGACCCCGATAAAGATGTCTTAGGCTGGGGTGAAA
ATGACAGAGGAGTGTCCTTCACATTTGGTGCAGAAGTGGTTGCAAAATTTCTCCATAAGCATGATTTGGA
TCTTATATGTAGAGCCCATCAGGTGGTTGAAGATGGATATGAATTTTTTGCAAAGAGGCAGTTGGTCACT
CTGTTTTCTGCGCCCAATTATTGCGGAGAGTTTGACAATGCAGGTGCCATGATGAGTGTGGATGAAACAC
TAATGTGTTCTTTTCAGATTTTAAAGCCTGCAGAGAAAAAGAAGCCAAATGCCACGAGACCTGTAACGCC
TCCAAGGGGTATGATCACAAAGCAAGCAAAGAAAGTTTAAACGAATTCGGGCTCGGTACCCGGGGATCCT
CTAGAGTCGACCTGCAGGCATGCAAGCTGATCCGGCTGCTAACAAAGCCCGAAAGGAAGCTGAGTTGGCT
GCTGCCACCGCTGAGCAATAACTAGCATAACCCCTTGGGGCGGCCGCTTCGAGCAGACATGATAAGATAC
ATTGATGAGTTTGGACAAACCACAACTAGAATGCAGTGAAAAAAATGCTTTATTTGTGAAATTTGTGATG
CTATTGCTTTATTTGTAACCATTATAAGCTGCAATAAACAAGTTAACAACAACAATTGCATTCATTTTAT
GTTTCAGGTTCAGGGGGAGATGTGGGAGGTTTTTTTAAGCAAGTAAAACCTCTACAAATGTGGTAAAATC
GAATTTTAACAAAATATTAACGCTTACAATTTCCTGATGCGGTATTTTCTCCTTACGCATCTGTGCGGTA
TTTCACACCGCATACGCGGATCTGCGCAGCACCATGGCCTGAAATAACCTCTGAAAGAGGAACTTGGTTA
GGTACCTTCTGAGGCGGAAAGAACCAGCTGTGGAATGTGTGTCAGTTAGGGTGTGGAAAGTCCCCAGGCT
CCCCAGCAGGCAGAAGTATGCAAAGCATGCATCTCAATTAGTCAGCAACCAGGTGTGGAAAGTCCCCAGG
CTCCCCAGCAGGCAGAAGTATGCAAAGCATGCATCTCAATTAGTCAGCAACCATAGTCCCGCCCCTAACT
CCGCCCATCCCGCCCCTAACTCCGCCCAGTTCCGCCCATTCTCCGCCCCATGGCTGACTAATTTTTTTTA
TTTATGCAGAGGCCGAGGCCGCCTCGGCCTCTGAGCTATTCCAGAAGTAGTGAGGAGGCTTTTTTGGAGG
CCTAGGCTTTTGCAAAAAGCTTAATTAACTGTTGACAATTAATCATCGGCATAGTATATCGGCATAGTAT
AATACGACAAGGTGAGGAACTAAACCCAGGAGGCAGATCATGATTGAACAAGATGGATTGCACGCAGGTT
CTCCGGCCGCTTGGGTGGAGAGGCTATTCGGCTATGACTGGGCACAACAGACAATCGGCTGCTCTGATGC
CGCCGTGTTCCGGCTGTCAGCGCAGGGGCGCCCGGTTCTTTTTGTCAAGACCGACCTGTCCGGTGCCCTG
AATGAACTGCAGGACGAGGCAGCGCGGCTATCGTGGCTGGCCACGACGGGCGTTCCTTGCGCAGCTGTGC
TCGACGTTGTCACTGAAGCGGGAAGGGACTGGCTGCTATTGGGCGAAGTGCCGGGGCAGGATCTCCTGTC
ATCTCACCTTGCTCCTGCCGAGAAAGTATCCATCATGGCTGATGCAATGCGGCGGCTGCATACGCTTGAT
CCGGCTACCTGCCCATTCGACCACCAAGCGAAACATCGCATCGAGCGAGCACGTACTCGGATGGAAGCCG
GTCTTGTCGATCAGGATGATCTGGACGAAGAGCATCAGGGGCTCGCGCCAGCCGAACTGTTCGCCAGGCT
CAAGGCGCGCATGCCCGACGGCGAGGATCTCGTCGTGACCCATGGCGATGCCTGCTTGCCGAATATCATG
GTGGAAAATGGCCGCTTTTCTGGATTCATCGACTGTGGCCGGCTGGGTGTGGCGGACCGCTATCAGGACA
TAGCGTTGGCTACCCGTGATATTGCTGAAGAGCTTGGCGGCGAATGGGCTGACCGCTTCCTCGTGCTTTA
CGGTATCGCCGCTCCCGATTCGCAGCGCATCGCCTTCTATCGCCTTCTTGACGAGTTCTTCTGAGCGGGA
CTCTGGGGTTCGAAATGACCGACCAAGCGACGCCCAACCTGCCATCACGATGGCCGCAATAAAATATCTT
TATTTTCATTACATCTGTGTGTTGGTTTTTTGTGTGAATCGATAGCGATAAGGATCCTCTTTGCGCTTGC
GTTTTCCCTTGTCCAGATAGCCCAGTAGCTGACATTCATCCGGGGTCAGCACCGTTTCTGCGGACTGGCT
TTCTACCCGGTATCAGCTCACTCAAAGGCGGTAATACGGTTATCCACAGAATCAGGGGATAACGCAGGAA
AGAACATGTGAGCAAAAGGCCAGCAAAAGGCCAGGAACCGTAAAAAGGCCGCGTTGCTGGCGTTTTTCCA
TAGGCTCCGCCCCCCTGACGAGCATCACAAAAATCGACGCTCAAGTCAGAGGTGGCGAAACCCGACAGGA
CTATAAAGATACCAGGCGTTTCCCCCTGGAAGCTCCCTCGTGCGCTCTCCTGTTCCGACCCTGCCGCTTA
CCGGATACCTGTCCGCCTTTCTCCCTTCGGGAAGCGTGGCGCTTTCTCATAGCTCACGCTGTAGGTATCT
CAGTTCGGTGTAGGTCGTTCGCTCCAAGCTGGGCTGTGTGCACGAACCCCCCGTTCAGCCCGACCGCTGC
GCCTTATCCGGTAACTATCGTCTTGAGTCCAACCCGGTAAGACACGACTTATCGCCACTGGCAGCAGCCA
CTGGTAACAGGATTAGCAGAGCGAGGTATGTAGGCGGTGCTACAGAGTTCTTGAAGTGGTGGCCTAACTA
CGGCTACACTAGAAGGACAGTATTTGGTATCTGCGCTCTGCTGAAGCCAGTTACCTTCGGAAAAAGAGTT
GGTAGCTCTTGATCCGGCAAACAAACCACCGCTGGTAGCGGTGGTTTTTTTGTTTGCAAGCAGCAGATTA
CGCGCAGAAAAAAAGGATTTCAAGAAGATCCTTTGATCTTTTCTACGGGGTCTGACGCTCAGTGGAACGA
AAACTCACGTTAAGGGATTTTGGTCATGAGATTATCAAAAAGGATCTTCACCTAGATCCTTTTATAGTCC
GGAAATACAGGAACGCACGCTGGATGGCCCTTCGCTGGGATGGTGAAACCATGAAAAATGGCAGCTTCAG
TGGATTAAGTGGGGGTAATGTGGCCTGTACCCTCTGGTTGCATAGGTATTCATACGGTTAAAATTTATCA
GGCGCGATTGCGGCAGTTTTTCGGGTGGTTTGTTGCCATTTTTACCTGTCTGCTGCCGTGATCGCGCTGA
ACGCGTTTTAGCGGTGCGTACAATTAAGGGATTATGGTAAATCCACTTACTGTCTGCCCTCGTAGCCATC
GAGATAAACCGCAGTACTCCGGCCACGATGCGTCCGGCGTAGAGGATCGAGATCT
